>Addgene plasmid #102893 | PB-GG-OCT4-1-5-PGK-Puro | depositor full sequence | sequence record 194731 | PB-GG-OCT4-1-5-PGK-Puro sequence 7302 bps
AGGAACCCCTAGTGATGGAGTTGGCCACTCCCTCTCTGCGCGCTCGCTCGCTCACTGAGGCCGGGCGACC
AAAGGTCGCCCGACGCCCAATTCCGATCATATTCAATAACCCTTAATATAACTTCGTATAATGTATGCTA
TACGAAGTTATTAGGTCTGAAGAGGAGTTTACGTCCAGCCAAGCTTAGGATCTCGACCTCGAAATTCTAC
CGGGTAGGGGAGGCGCTTTTCCCAAGGCAGTCTGGAGCATGCGCTTTAGCAGCCCCGCTGGCACTTGGCG
CTACACAAGTGGCCTCTGGCCTCGCACACATTCCACATCCACCGGTAGGCGCCAACCGGCTCCGTTCTTT
GGTGGCCCCTTCGCGCCACCTTCTACTCCTCCCCTAGTCAGGAAGTTCCCCCCCGCCCCGCAGCTCGCGT
CGTGCAGGACGTGACAAATGGAAGTAGCACGTCTCACTAGTCTCGTGCAGATGGACAGCACCGCTGAGCA
ATGGAAGCGGGTAGGCCTTTGGGGCAGCGGCCAATAGCAGCTTTGCTCCTTCGCTTTCTGGGCTCAGCAG
CTGGGAAGGGTGGGTCCGGGGGCGGGCTCAGGGGCGGGCTCAGGGGCGGGGCGGGCGCCCGAAGGTCCTC
CGGAGGCCCGGCATTCTGCACGCTTCAAAAGCGCACGTCTGCCGCGCTGTTCTCCTCTTCCTCATCTCCG
GGCCTTTCGACCTGCATCCATCTAGATCTCGAGCAGCTGAAGCTTACCATGACCGAGTACAAGCCCACGG
TGCGCCTCGCCACCCGCGACGACGTCCCCAGGGCCGTACGCACCCTCGCCGCCGCGTTCGCCGACTACCC
CGCCACGCGCCACACCGTCGATCCGGACCGCCACATCGAGCGGGTCACCGAGCTGCAAGAACTCTTCCTC
ACGCGCGTCGGGCTCGACATCGGCAAGGTGTGGGTCGCGGACGACGGCGCCGCGGTGGCGGTCTGGACCA
CGCCGGAGAGCGTCGAAGCGGGGGCGGTGTTCGCCGAGATCGGCCCGCGCATGGCCGAGTTGAGCGGTTC
CCGGCTGGCCGCGCAGCAACAGATGGAAGGCCTCCTGGCGCCGCACCGGCCCAAGGAGCCCGCGTGGTTC
CTGGCCACCGTCGGCGTCTCGCCCGACCACCAGGGCAAGGGTCTGGGCAGCGCCGTCGTGCTCCCCGGAG
TGGAGGCGGCCGAGCGCGCCGGGGTGCCCGCCTTCCTGGAGACCTCCGCGCCCCGCAACCTCCCCTTCTA
CGAGCGGCTCGGCTTCACCGTCACCGCCGACGTCGAGGTGCCCGAAGGACCGCGCACCTGGTGCATGACC
CGCAAGCCCGGTGCCTGACGCCCGCCCCACGACCCGCAGCGCCCGACCGAAAGGAGCGCACGACCCCATG
CATCGATGATCTAGAGCTCGCTGATCAGCCTCGACTGTGCCTTCTAGTTGCCAGCCATCTGTTGTTTGCC
CCTCCCCCGTGCCTTCCTTGACCCTGGAAGGTGCCACTCCCACTGTCCTTTCCTAATAAAATGAGGAAAT
TGCATCGCATTGTCTGAGTAGGTGTCATTCTATTCTGGGGGGTGGGGTGGGGCAGGACAGCAAGGGGGAG
GATTGGGAAGACAATAGCAGGCATGCTGGGGATGCGGTGGGCTCTATGGCTTCTGAGGCGGAAAGAACCT
GCAGCCCAAGCTTGGCGTAATCATGGTCATAGCTGTTTCCTGTGTGAAATTGTTATCCGCTCACAATTCC
ACACAACATACGAGCCGGAAGCATAAAGTGTAAAGCCTGGGGTGCCTAATGAGTGAGCTAACTCACATTA
ATTGCGTTGCGCTCACTGCCCGCTTTCCAGTCGGGAAACCTGTCGTGCCAGCGGATCCCATAGTGACTGG
ATATGTTGTGTTTTACAGTATTATGTAGTCTGTTTTTTATGCAAAATCTAATTTAATATATTGATATTTA
TATCATTTTACGTTTCTCGTTCAGCTTTTTTGTACAAACTTGTGCTAGCATTCTAGTTGATATCTATAAC
AAGAAAATATATATATAATAAGTTATCACGTAAGTAGAACATGAAATAACAATATAATTATCGTATGAGT
TAAATCTTAAAAGTCACGTAAAAGATAATCATGCGTCATTTTGACTCACGCGGTCGTTATAGTTCAAAAT
CAGTGACACTTACCGCATTGACAAGCACGCCTCACGGGAGCTCCAAGCGGCGACTGAGATGTCCTAAATG
CACAGCGACGGATTCGCGCTATTTAGAAAGAGAGAGCAATATTTCAAGAATGCATGCGTCAATTTTACGC
AGACTATCTTTCTAGGGTTAATCTAGAATGGCGCGCCCCAATTCGCCCTATAGTGAGTCGTATTACGCGC
GCTCACTGGCCGTCGTTTTACAACGTCGTGACTGGGAAAACCCTGGCGTTACCCAACTTAATCGCCTTGC
AGCACATCCCCCTTTCGCCAGCTGGCGTAATAGCGAAGAGGCCCGCACCGATCGCCCTTCCCAACAGTTG
CGCAGCCTGAATGGCGAATGGG
[124 nt withheld, positions 2543-2666]
C
[91 nt withheld, positions 2668-2758]
A
[49 nt withheld, positions 2760-2808]
CCTTTGACGTTGGAGTCCACGTTCTTT
[37 nt withheld, positions 2836-2872]
ACCCTATCTCGGTCTATTCTTTTGATTTATAAGGGATTTTGCCGATTTCGGCCTATTGGTTAAAAAATGA
GCTGATTTAACAAAAATTTAACGCGAATTTTAACAAAATATTAACGCTTACAATTTAGGTGGCACTTTTC
GGGGAAATGTGCGCGGAACCCCTATTTGTTTATTTTTCTAAATACATTCAAATATGTATCCGCTCATGAG
ACAATAACCCTGATAAATGCTTCAATAATATTGAAAAAGGAAGAGTATGAGTATTCAACATTTCCGTGTC
GCCCTTATTCCCTTTTTTGCGGCATTTTGCCTTCCTGTTTTTGCTCACCCAGAAACGCTGGTGAAAGTAA
AAGATGCTGAAGATCAGTTGGGTGCACGAGTGGGTTACATCGAACTGGATCTCAACAGCGGTAAGATCCT
TGAGAGTTTTCGCCCCGAAGAACGTTTTCCAATGATGAGCACTTTTAAAGTTCTGCTATGTGGCGCGGTA
TTATCCCGTATTGACGCCGGGCAAGAGCAACTCGGTCGCCGCATACACTATTCTCAGAATGACTTGGTTG
AGTACTCACCAGTCACAGAAAAGCATCTTACGGATGGCATGACAGTAAGAGAATTATGCAGTGCTGCCAT
AACCATGAGTGATAACACTGCGGCCAACTTACTTCTGACAACGATCGGAGGACCGAAGGAGCTAACCGCT
TTTTTGCACAACATGGGGGATCATGTAACTCGCCTTGATCGTTGGGAACCGGAGCTGAATGAAGCCATAC
CAAACGACGAGCGTGACACCACGATGCCTGTAGCAATGGCAACAACGTTGCGCAAACTATTAACTGGCGA
ACTACTTACTCTAGCTTCCCGGCAACAATTAATAGACTGGATGGAGGCGGATAAAGTTGCAGGACCACTT
CTGCGCTCGGCCCTTCCGGCTGGCTGGTTTATTGCTGATAAATCTGGAGCCGGTGAGCGTGGGTCTCGCG
GTATCATTGCAGCACTGGGGCCAGATGGTAAGCCCTCCCGTATCGTAGTTATCTACACGACGGGGAGTCA
GGCAACTATGGATGAACGAAATAGACAGATCGCTGAGATAGGTGCCTCACTGATTAAGCATTGGTAACTG
TCAGACCAAGTTTACTCATATATACTTTAGATTGATTTAAAACTTCATTTTTAATTTAAAAGGATCTAGG
TGAAGATCCTTTTTGATAATCTCATGACCAAAATCCCTTAACGTGAGTTTTCGTTCCACTGAGCGTCAGA
CCCCGTAGAAAAGATCAAAGGATCTTCTTGAGATCCTTTTTTTCTGCGCGTAATCTGCTGCTTGCAAACA
AAAAAACCACCGCTACCAGCGGTGGTTTGTTTGCCGGATCAAGAGCTACCAACTCTTTTTCCGAAGGTAA
CTGGCTTCAGCAGAGCGCAGATACCAAATACTGTCCTTCTAGTGTAGCCGTAGTTAGGCCACCACTTCAA
GAACTCTGTAGCACCGCCTACATACCTCGCTCTGCTAATCCTGTTACCAGTGGCTGCTGCCAGTGGCGAT
AAGTCGTGTCTTACCGGGTTGGACTCAAGACGATAGTTACCGGATAAGGCGCAGCGGTCGGGCTGAACGG
GGGGTTCGTGCACACAGCCCAGCTTGGAGCGAACGACCTACACCGAACTGAGATACCTACAGCGTGAGCT
ATGAGAAAGCGCCACGCTTCCCGAAGGGAGAAAGGCGGACAGGTATCCGGTAAGCGGCAGGGTCGGAACA
GGAGAGCGCACGAGGGAGCTTCCAGGGGGAAACGCCTGGTATCTTTATAGTCCTGTCGGGTTTCGCCACC
TCTGACTTGAGCGTCGATTTTTGTGATGCTCGTCAGGGGGGCGGAGCCTATGGAAAAACGCCAGCAACGC
GGCCTTTTTACGGTTCCTGGCCTTTTGCTGGCCTTTTGCTCACATGTTCTTTCCTGCGTTATCCCCTGAT
TCTGTGGATAACCGTATTACCGCCTTTGAGTGAGCTGATACCGCTCGCCGCAGCCGAACGACCGAGCGCA
GCGAGTCAGTGAGCGAGGAAGCGGAAGAGCGCCCAATACGCAAACCGCCTCTCCCCGCGCGTTGGCCGAT
TCATTAATGCAGCTGGCACGACAGGTTTCCCGACTGGAAAGCGGGCAGTGAGCGCAACGCAATTAATGTG
AGTTAGCTCACTCATTAGGCACCCCAGGCTTTACACTTTATGCTTCCGGCTCGTATGTTGTGTGGAATTG
TGAGCGGATAACAATTTCACACAGGAAACAGCTATGACCATGATTACGCCAAGCGCGCAATTAACCCTCA
CTAAAGGGAACAAAAGCTGGATTAATTAAGCGGCCGCATACGCGTATACTAGATTAACCCTAGAAAGATA
ATCATATTGTGACGTACGTTAAAGATAATCATGCGTAAAATTGACGCATGTGTTTTATCGGTCTGTATAT
CGAGGTTTATTTATTAATTTGAATAGATATTAAGTTTTATTATATTTACACTTACATACTAATAATAAAT
TCAACAAACAATTTATTTATGTTTATTTATTTATTAAAAAAAAACAAAAACTCAAAATTTCTTCTATAAA
GTAACAAAACTTTTAACTAGAGGATCTCGAGCTCAAGCTTCGAATTCCCCCTGAGGGCCTATTTCCCATG
ATTCCTTCATATTTGCATATACGATACAAGGCTGTTAGAGAGATAATTGGAATTAATTTGACTGTAAACA
CAAAGATATTAGTACAAAATACGTGACGTAGAAAGTAATAATTTCTTGGGTAGTTTGCAGTTTTAAAATT
ATGTTTTAAAATGGACTATCATATGCTTACCGTAACTTGAAAGTATTTCGATTTCTTGGCTTTATATATC
TTGTGGAAAGGACGAAACACCGGGGGGAGAAACTGAGGCGAGTTTTAGAGCTAGAAATAGCAAGTTAAAA
TAAGGCTAGTCCGTTATCAACTTGAAAAAGTGGCACCGAGTCGGTGCTTTTTTCATGGAGGGCCTATTTC
CCATGATTCCTTCATATTTGCATATACGATACAAGGCTGTTAGAGAGATAATTGGAATTAATTTGACTGT
AAACACAAAGATATTAGTACAAAATACGTGACGTAGAAAGTAATAATTTCTTGGGTAGTTTGCAGTTTTA
AAATTATGTTTTAAAATGGACTATCATATGCTTACCGTAACTTGAAAGTATTTCGATTTCTTGGCTTTAT
ATATCTTGTGGAAAGGACGAAACACCGGGTGGTGGCAATGGTGTCTGGTTTTAGAGCTAGAAATAGCAAG
TTAAAATAAGGCTAGTCCGTTATCAACTTGAAAAAGTGGCACCGAGTCGGTGCTTTTTTGGACGAGGGCC
TATTTCCCATGATTCCTTCATATTTGCATATACGATACAAGGCTGTTAGAGAGATAATTGGAATTAATTT
GACTGTAAACACAAAGATATTAGTACAAAATACGTGACGTAGAAAGTAATAATTTCTTGGGTAGTTTGCA
GTTTTAAAATTATGTTTTAAAATGGACTATCATATGCTTACCGTAACTTGAAAGTATTTCGATTTCTTGG
CTTTATATATCTTGTGGAAAGGACGAAACACCGGACACAACTGGCGCCCCTCCGTTTTAGAGCTAGAAAT
AGCAAGTTAAAATAAGGCTAGTCCGTTATCAACTTGAAAAAGTGGCACCGAGTCGGTGCTTTTTTCCAGG
AGGGCCTATTTCCCATGATTCCTTCATATTTGCATATACGATACAAGGCTGTTAGAGAGATAATTGGAAT
TAATTTGACTGTAAACACAAAGATATTAGTACAAAATACGTGACGTAGAAAGTAATAATTTCTTGGGTAG
TTTGCAGTTTTAAAATTATGTTTTAAAATGGACTATCATATGCTTACCGTAACTTGAAAGTATTTCGATT
TCTTGGCTTTATATATCTTGTGGAAAGGACGAAACACCGGGCACAGTGCCAGAGGTCTGGTTTTAGAGCT
AGAAATAGCAAGTTAAAATAAGGCTAGTCCGTTATCAACTTGAAAAAGTGGCACCGAGTCGGTGCTTTTT
TTGTTGAGGGCCTATTTCCCATGATTCCTTCATATTTGCATATACGATACAAGGCTGTTAGAGAGATAAT
TGGAATTAATTTGACTGTAAACACAAAGATATTAGTACAAAATACGTGACGTAGAAAGTAATAATTTCTT
GGGTAGTTTGCAGTTTTAAAATTATGTTTTAAAATGGACTATCATATGCTTACCGTAACTTGAAAGTATT
TCGATTTCTTGGCTTTATATATCTTGTGGAAAGGACGAAACACCGTCTGTGGGGGACCTGCACTGGTTTT
AGAGCTAGAAATAGCAAGTTAAAATAAGGCTAGTCCGTTATCAACTTGAAAAAGTGGCACCGAGTCGGTG
CTTTTTTAACGAGCGGCCGC
Features (pLannotate 1.2.2; 33 found; start..end, strand, type, name):
      1..88      +  repeat_region  AAV2 ITR (fragment): inverted terminal repeat of adeno-associated virus serotype 2 inverted
    118..151     -  protein_bind   loxP: Cre-mediated recombination occurs in the 8-bp core sequence (GCATACAT). Cre recombinase
    212..709     +  promoter       PGK promoter: mouse phosphoglycerate kinase 1 promoter
    749..1348    +  CDS            PuroR: puromycin N-acetyltransferase; pac from Streptomyces alboniger; confers resistance to puromycin
   1435..1659    +  polyA_signal   bGH poly(A) signal: bovine growth hormone polyadenylation signal
   1663..1679    +  promoter       SV40 promoter (fragment): SV40 enhancer and early promoter
   1730..1746    -  protein_bind   lac operator: The lac repressor binds to the lac operator to inhibit transcription in E. coli. This inhibition can be relieved by adding lactose or isopropyl-β-D-thiogalactopyranoside (IPTG). lac repressor encoded by lacI
   1754..1784    -  promoter       lac promoter: promoter for the E. coli lac operon
   1799..1820    -  protein_bind   CAP binding site: CAP binding activates transcription in the presence of cAMP. E. coli catabolite activator protein
   1833..1872    -  CDS            lacI (fragment): lac repressor; lacI; The lac repressor binds to the lac operator to inhibit transcription in E. coli. This inhibition can be relieved by adding lactose or isopropyl-β-D-thiogalactopyranoside (IPTG).
   1879..2003    -  protein_bind   attR1: mutant version of attR; recombination site for the Gateway® LR reaction LR Clonase™
   2357..2375    -  promoter       T7 promoter: promoter for bacteriophage T7 RNA polymerase
   2383..2538    +  CDS            lacZα (fragment): LacZα fragment of β-galactosidase; lacZ fragment
   2543..2971    +  rep_origin     f1 ori (sequence partly withheld): f1 bacteriophage origin of replication; arrow indicates direction of (+) strand synthesis
   3024..3128    +  promoter       AmpR promoter: bla
   3129..3989    +  CDS            AmpR: β-lactamase; bla; confers resistance to ampicillin, carbenicillin, and related antibiotics
   4160..4748    +  rep_origin     ori: high-copy-number ColE1/pMB1/pBR322/pUC origin of replication
   4931..5023    +  CDS            lacI (fragment): lac repressor; lacI; The lac repressor binds to the lac operator to inhibit transcription in E. coli. This inhibition can be relieved by adding lactose or isopropyl-β-D-thiogalactopyranoside (IPTG).
   5036..5057    +  protein_bind   CAP binding site: CAP binding activates transcription in the presence of cAMP. E. coli catabolite activator protein
   5072..5102    +  promoter       lac promoter: promoter for the E. coli lac operon
   5110..5126    +  protein_bind   lac operator: The lac repressor binds to the lac operator to inhibit transcription in E. coli. This inhibition can be relieved by adding lactose or isopropyl-β-D-thiogalactopyranoside (IPTG). lac repressor encoded by lacI
   5171..5189    +  promoter       T3 promoter: promoter for bacteriophage T3 RNA polymerase
   5485..5509    +  misc_feature   MCS (fragment): multiple cloning site
   5515..5755    +  promoter       U6 promoter: RNA polymerase III promoter for human U6 snRNA
   5784..5859    +  misc_RNA       gRNA scaffold: guide RNA scaffold for the Streptococcus pyogenes CRISPR/Cas9 system
   5870..6110    +  promoter       U6 promoter: RNA polymerase III promoter for human U6 snRNA
   6140..6215    +  misc_RNA       gRNA scaffold: guide RNA scaffold for the Streptococcus pyogenes CRISPR/Cas9 system
   6226..6466    +  promoter       U6 promoter: RNA polymerase III promoter for human U6 snRNA
   6496..6571    +  misc_RNA       gRNA scaffold: guide RNA scaffold for the Streptococcus pyogenes CRISPR/Cas9 system
   6582..6822    +  promoter       U6 promoter: RNA polymerase III promoter for human U6 snRNA
   6852..6927    +  misc_RNA       gRNA scaffold: guide RNA scaffold for the Streptococcus pyogenes CRISPR/Cas9 system
   6938..7178    +  promoter       U6 promoter: RNA polymerase III promoter for human U6 snRNA
   7208..7283    +  misc_RNA       gRNA scaffold: guide RNA scaffold for the Streptococcus pyogenes CRISPR/Cas9 system
