>Addgene plasmid #102893 | PB-GG-OCT4-1-5-PGK-Puro | addgene full sequence | sequence record 199562 | Addgene NGS Result
AGGAACCCCTAGTGATGGAGTTGGCCACTCCCTCTCTGCGCGCTCGCTCGCTCACTGAGGCCGGGCGACC
AAAGGTCGCCCGACGCCCAATTCCGATCATATTCAATAACCCTTAATATAACTTCGTATAATGTATGCTA
TACGAAGTTATTAGGTCTGAAGAGGAGTTTACGTCCAGCCAAGCTTAGGATCTCGACCTCGAAATTCTAC
CGGGTAGGGGAGGCGCTTTTCCCAAGGCAGTCTGGAGCATGCGCTTTAGCAGCCCCGCTGGGCACTTGGC
GCTACACAAGTGGCCTCTGGCCTCGCACACATTCCACATCCACCGGTAGGCGCCAACCGGCTCCGTTCTT
TGGTGGCCCCTTCGCGCCACCTTCTACTCCTCCCCTAGTCAGGAAGTTCCCCCCCGCCCCGCAGCTCGCG
TCGTGCAGGACGTGACAAATGGAAGTAGCACGTCTCACTAGTCTCGTGCAGATGGACAGCACCGCTGAGC
AATGGAAGCGGGTAGGCCTTTGGGGCAGCGGCCAATAGCAGCTTTGCTCCTTCGCTTTCTGGGCTCAGAG
GCTGGGAAGGGGTGGGTCCGGGGGCGGGCTCAGGGGCGGGCTCAGGGGCGGGGCGGGCGCCCGAAGGTCC
TCCGGAGGCCCGGCATTCTGCACGCTTCAAAAGCGCACGTCTGCCGCGCTGTTCTCCTCTTCCTCATCTC
CGGGCCTTTCGACCTGCATCCATCTAGATCTCGAGCAGCTGAAGCTTACCATGACCGAGTACAAGCCCAC
GGTGCGCCTCGCCACCCGCGACGACGTCCCCAGGGCCGTACGCACCCTCGCCGCCGCGTTCGCCGACTAC
CCCGCCACGCGCCACACCGTCGATCCGGACCGCCACATCGAGCGGGTCACCGAGCTGCAAGAACTCTTCC
TCACGCGCGTCGGGCTCGACATCGGCAAGGTGTGGGTCGCGGACGACGGCGCCGCGGTGGCGGTCTGGAC
CACGCCGGAGAGCGTCGAAGCGGGGGCGGTGTTCGCCGAGATCGGCCCGCGCATGGCCGAGTTGAGCGGT
TCCCGGCTGGCCGCGCAGCAACAGATGGAAGGCCTCCTGGCGCCGCACCGGCCCAAGGAGCCCGCGTGGT
TCCTGGCCACCGTCGGCGTCTCGCCCGACCACCAGGGCAAGGGTCTGGGCAGCGCCGTCGTGCTCCCCGG
AGTGGAGGCGGCCGAGCGCGCCGGGGTGCCCGCCTTCCTGGAGACCTCCGCGCCCCACAACCTCCCCTTC
TACGAGCGGCTCGGCTTCACCGTCACCGCCGACGTCGAGGTGCCCGAAGGACCGCGCACCTGGTGCATGA
CCCGCAAGCCCGGTGCCTGACGCCCGCCCCACGACCCGCAGCGCCCGACCGAAAGGAGCGCACGACCCCA
TGCATCGATGATCTAGAGCTCGCTGATCAGCCTCGACTGTGCCTTCTAGTTGCCAGCCATCTGTTGTTTG
CCCCTCCCCCGTGCCTTCCTTGACCCTGGAAGGTGCCACTCCCACTGTCCTTTCCTAATAAAATGAGGAA
ATTGCATCGCATTGTCTGAGTAGGTGTCATTCTATTCTGGGGGGTGGGGTGGGGCAGGACAGCAAGGGGG
AGGATTGGGAAGACAATAGCAGGCATGCTGGGGATGCGGTGGGCTCTATGGCTTCTGAGGCGGAAAGAAC
CTGCAGCCCAAGCTTGGCGTAATCATGGTCATAGCTGTTTCCTGTGTGAAATTGTTATCCGCTCACAATT
CCACACAACATACGAGCCGGAAGCATAAAGTGTAAAGCCTGGGGTGCCTAATGAGTGAGCTAACTCACAT
TAATTGCGTTGCGCTCACTGCCCGCTTTCCAGTCGGGAAACCTGTCGTGCCAGCGGATCCCATAGTGACT
GGATATGTTGTGTTTTACAGTATTATGTAGTCTGTTTTTTATGCAAAATCTAATTTAATATATTGATATT
TATATCATTTTACGTTTCTCGTTCAGCTTTTTTGTACAAACTTGTGCTAGCATTCTAGTTGATATCTATA
ACAAGAAAATATATATATAATAAGTTATCACGTAAGTAGAACATGAAATAACAATATAATTATCGTATGA
GTTAAATCTTAAAAGTCACGTAAAAGATAATCATGCGTCATTTTGACTCACGCGGTCGTTATAGTTCAAA
ATCAGTGACACTTACCGCATTGACAAGCACGCCTCACGGGAGCTCCAAGCGGCGACTGAGATGTCCTAAA
TGCACAGCGACGGATTCGCGCTATTTAGAAAGAGAGAGCAATATTTCAAGAATGCATGCGTCAATTTTAC
GCAGACTATCTTTCTAGGGTTAATCTAGAATGGCGCGCCCCAATTCGCCCTATAGTGAGTCGTATTACGC
GCGCTCACTGGCCGTCGTTTTACAACGTCGTGACTGGGAAAACCCTGGCGTTACCCAACTTAATCGCCTT
GCAGCACATCCCCCTTTCGCCAGCTGGCGTAATAGCGAAGAGGCCCGCACCGATCGCCCTTCCCAACAGT
TGCGCAGCCTGAATGGCGAATGGG
[124 nt withheld, positions 2545-2668]
C
[91 nt withheld, positions 2670-2760]
A
[49 nt withheld, positions 2762-2810]
CCTTTGACGTTGGAGTCCACGTTCTTT
[37 nt withheld, positions 2838-2874]
ACCCTATCTCGGTCTATTCTTTTGATTTATAAGGGATTTTGCCGATTTCGGCCTATTGGTTAAAAAATGA
GCTGATTTAACAAAAATTTAACGCGAATTTTAACAAAATATTAACGCTTACAATTTAGGTGGCACTTTTC
GGGGAAATGTGCGCGGAACCCCTATTTGTTTATTTTTCTAAATACATTCAAATATGTATCCGCTCATGAG
ACAATAACCCTGATAAATGCTTCAATAATATTGAAAAAGGAAGAGTATGAGTATTCAACATTTCCGTGTC
GCCCTTATTCCCTTTTTTGCGGCATTTTGCCTTCCTGTTTTTGCTCACCCAGAAACGCTGGTGAAAGTAA
AAGATGCTGAAGATCAGTTGGGTGCACGAGTGGGTTACATCGAACTGGATCTCAACAGCGGTAAGATCCT
TGAGAGTTTTCGCCCCGAAGAACGTTTTCCAATGATGAGCACTTTTAAAGTTCTGCTATGTGGCGCGGTA
TTATCCCGTATTGACGCCGGGCAAGAGCAACTCGGTCGCCGCATACACTATTCTCAGAATGACTTGGTTG
AGTACTCACCAGTCACAGAAAAGCATCTTACGGATGGCATGACAGTAAGAGAATTATGCAGTGCTGCCAT
AACCATGAGTGATAACACTGCGGCCAACTTACTTCTGACAACGATCGGAGGACCGAAGGAGCTAACCGCT
TTTTTGCACAACATGGGGGATCATGTAACTCGCCTTGATCGTTGGGAACCGGAGCTGAATGAAGCCATAC
CAAACGACGAGCGTGACACCACGATGCCTGTAGCAATGGCAACAACGTTGCGCAAACTATTAACTGGCGA
ACTACTTACTCTAGCTTCCCGGCAACAATTAATAGACTGGATGGAGGCGGATAAAGTTGCAGGACCACTT
CTGCGCTCGGCCCTTCCGGCTGGCTGGTTTATTGCTGATAAATCTGGAGCCGGTGAGCGTGGGTCTCGCG
GTATCATTGCAGCACTGGGGCCAGATGGTAAGCCCTCCCGTATCGTAGTTATCTACACGACGGGGAGTCA
GGCAACTATGGATGAACGAAATAGACAGATCGCTGAGATAGGTGCCTCACTGATTAAGCATTGGTAACTG
TCAGACCAAGTTTACTCATATATACTTTAGATTGATTTAAAACTTCATTTTTAATTTAAAAGGATCTAGG
TGAAGATCCTTTTTGATAATCTCATGACCAAAATCCCTTAACGTGAGTTTTCGTTCCACTGAGCGTCAGA
CCCCGTAGAAAAGATCAAAGGATCTTCTTGAGATCCTTTTTTTCTGCGCGTAATCTGCTGCTTGCAAACA
AAAAAACCACCGCTACCAGCGGTGGTTTGTTTGCCGGATCAAGAGCTACCAACTCTTTTTCCGAAGGTAA
CTGGCTTCAGCAGAGCGCAGATACCAAATACTGTTCTTCTAGTGTAGCCGTAGTTAGGCCACCACTTCAA
GAACTCTGTAGCACCGCCTACATACCTCGCTCTGCTAATCCTGTTACCAGTGGCTGCTGCCAGTGGCGAT
AAGTCGTGTCTTACCGGGTTGGACTCAAGACGATAGTTACCGGATAAGGCGCAGCGGTCGGGCTGAACGG
GGGGTTCGTGCACACAGCCCAGCTTGGAGCGAACGACCTACACCGAACTGAGATACCTACAGCGTGAGCT
ATGAGAAAGCGCCACGCTTCCCGAAGGGAGAAAGGCGGACAGGTATCCGGTAAGCGGCAGGGTCGGAACA
GGAGAGCGCACGAGGGAGCTTCCAGGGGGAAACGCCTGGTATCTTTATAGTCCTGTCGGGTTTCGCCACC
TCTGACTTGAGCGTCGATTTTTGTGATGCTCGTCAGGGGGGCGGAGCCTATGGAAAAACGCCAGCAACGC
GGCCTTTTTACGGTTCCTGGCCTTTTGCTGGCCTTTTGCTCACATGTTCTTTCCTGCGTTATCCCCTGAT
TCTGTGGATAACCGTATTACCGCCTTTGAGTGAGCTGATACCGCTCGCCGCAGCCGAACGACCGAGCGCA
GCGAGTCAGTGAGCGAGGAAGCGGAAGAGCGCCCAATACGCAAACCGCCTCTCCCCGCGCGTTGGCCGAT
TCATTAATGCAGCTGGCACGACAGGTTTCCCGACTGGAAAGCGGGCAGTGAGCGCAACGCAATTAATGTG
AGTTAGCTCACTCATTAGGCACCCCAGGCTTTACACTTTATGCTTCCGGCTCGTATGTTGTGTGGAATTG
TGAGCGGATAACAATTTCACACAGGAAACAGCTATGACCATGATTACGCCAAGCGCGCAATTAACCCTCA
CTAAAGGGAACAAAAGCTGGATTAATTAAGCGGCCGCATACGCGTATACTAGATTAACCCTAGAAAGATA
ATCATATTGTGACGTACGTTAAAGATAATCATGCGTAAAATTGACGCATGTGTTTTATCGGTCTGTATAT
CGAGGTTTATTTATTAATTTGAATAGATATTAAGTTTTATTATATTTACACTTACATACTAATAATAAAT
TCAACAAACAATTTATTTATGTTTATTTATTTATTAAAAAAAAACAAAAACTCAAAATTTCTTCTATAAA
GTAACAAAACTTTTAACTAGAGGATCTCGAGCTCAAGCTTCGAATTCCCCCTGTAAAACGACGGCCAGTG
AGGGCCTATTTCCCATGATTCCTTCATATTTGCATATACGATACAAGGCTGTTAGAGAGATAATTGGAAT
TAATTTGACTGTAAACACAAAGATATTAGTACAAAATACGTGACGTAGAAAGTAATAATTTCTTGGGTAG
TTTGCAGTTTTAAAATTATGTTTTAAAATGGACTATCATATGCTTACCGTAACTTGAAAGTATTTCGATT
TCTTGGCTTTATATATCTTGTGGAAAGGACGAAACACCGGGGGGAGAAACTGAGGCGAGTTTTAGAGCTA
GAAATAGCAAGTTAAAATAAGGCTAGTCCGTTATCAACTTGAAAAAGTGGCACCGAGTCGGTGCTTTTTT
TCATGGTCATAGCTGTTTCCTCATGGTAAAACGACGGCCAGTGAGGGCCTATTTCCCATGATTCCTTCAT
ATTTGCATATACGATACAAGGCTGTTAGAGAGATAATTGGAATTAATTTGACTGTAAACACAAAGATATT
AGTACAAAATACGTGACGTAGAAAGTAATAATTTCTTGGGTAGTTTGCAGTTTTAAAATTATGTTTTAAA
ATGGACTATCATATGCTTACCGTAACTTGAAAGTATTTCGATTTCTTGGCTTTATATATCTTGTGGAAAG
GACGAAACACCGGGTGGTGGCAATGGTGTCTGGTTTTAGAGCTAGAAATAGCAAGTTAAAATAAGGCTAG
TCCGTTATCAACTTGAAAAAGTGGCACCGAGTCGGTGCTTTTTTTCATGGTCATAGCTGTTTCCTGGACG
TAAAACGACGGCCAGTGAGGGCCTATTTCCCATGATTCCTTCATATTTGCATATACGATACAAGGCTGTT
AGAGAGATAATTGGAATTAATTTGACTGTAAACACAAAGATATTAGTACAAAATACGTGACGTAGAAAGT
AATAATTTCTTGGGTAGTTTGCAGTTTTAAAATTATGTTTTAAAATGGACTATCATATGCTTACCGTAAC
TTGAAAGTATTTCGATTTCTTGGCTTTATATATCTTGTGGAAAGGACGAAACACCGGACACAACTGGCGC
CCCTCCGTTTTAGAGCTAGAAATAGCAAGTTAAAATAAGGCTAGTCCGTTATCAACTTGAAAAAGTGGCA
CCGAGTCGTGCTTTTTTTCATGGTCATAGCTGTTTCCTCCAGGTAAAACGACGGCCAGTGAGGGCCTATT
TCCCATGATTCCTTCATATTTGCATATACGATACAAGGCTGTTAGAGAGATAATTGGAATTAATTTGACT
GTAAACACAAAGATATTAGTACAAAATACGTGACGTAGAAAGTAATAATTTCTTGGGTAGTTTGCAGTTT
TAAAATTATGTTTTAAAATGGACTATCATATGCTTACCGTAACTTGAAAGTATTTCGATTTCTTGGCTTT
ATATATCTTGTGGAAAGGACGAAACACCGGGCACAGTGCCAGAGGTCTGGTTTTAGAGCTAGAAATAGCA
AGTTAAAATAAGGCTAGTCCGTTATCAACTTGAAAAAGTGGCACCGAGTCGGTGCTTTTTTTCATGGTCA
TAGCTGTTTCCTTGTTGTAAAACGACGGCCAGTGAGGGCCTATTTCCCATGATTCCTTCATATTTGCATA
TACGATACAAGGCTGTTAGAGAGATAATTGGAATTAATTTGACTGTAAACACAAAGATATTAGTACAAAA
TACGTGACGTAGAAAGTAATAATTTCTTGGGTAGTTTGCAGTTTTAAAATTATGTTTTAAAATGGACTAT
CATATGCTTACCGTAACTTGAAAGTATTTCGATTTCTTGGCTTTATATATCTTGTGGAAAGGACGAAACA
CCGTCTGTGGGGGACCTGCACTGGTTTTAGAGCTAGAAATAGCAAGTTAAAATAAGGCTAGTCCGTTATC
AACTTGAAAAAGTGGCACCGAGTCGGTGCTTTTTTTCATGGTCATAGCTGTTTCCTAACGAGCGGCCGC
Features (pLannotate 1.2.2; 38 found; start..end, strand, type, name):
      1..88      +  repeat_region  AAV2 ITR (fragment): inverted terminal repeat of adeno-associated virus serotype 2 inverted
    118..151     -  protein_bind   loxP: Cre-mediated recombination occurs in the 8-bp core sequence (GCATACAT). Cre recombinase
    212..711     +  promoter       PGK promoter: mouse phosphoglycerate kinase 1 promoter
    751..1350    +  CDS            PuroR (fragment): puromycin N-acetyltransferase; pac from Streptomyces; confers resistance to puromycin
   1437..1661    +  polyA_signal   bGH poly(A) signal: bovine growth hormone polyadenylation signal
   1665..1681    +  promoter       SV40 promoter (fragment): SV40 enhancer and early promoter
   1732..1748    -  protein_bind   lac operator: The lac repressor binds to the lac operator to inhibit transcription in E. coli. This inhibition can be relieved by adding lactose or isopropyl-β-D-thiogalactopyranoside (IPTG). lac repressor encoded by lacI
   1756..1786    -  promoter       lac promoter: promoter for the E. coli lac operon
   1801..1822    -  protein_bind   CAP binding site: CAP binding activates transcription in the presence of cAMP. E. coli catabolite activator protein
   1835..1874    -  CDS            lacI (fragment): lac repressor; lacI; The lac repressor binds to the lac operator to inhibit transcription in E. coli. This inhibition can be relieved by adding lactose or isopropyl-β-D-thiogalactopyranoside (IPTG).
   1881..2005    -  protein_bind   attR1: mutant version of attR; recombination site for the Gateway® LR reaction LR Clonase™
   2359..2377    -  promoter       T7 promoter: promoter for bacteriophage T7 RNA polymerase
   2385..2540    +  CDS            lacZα (fragment): LacZα fragment of β-galactosidase; lacZ fragment
   2545..2973    +  rep_origin     f1 ori (sequence partly withheld): f1 bacteriophage origin of replication; arrow indicates direction of (+) strand synthesis
   3026..3130    +  promoter       AmpR promoter: bla
   3131..3991    +  CDS            AmpR: β-lactamase; bla; confers resistance to ampicillin, carbenicillin, and related antibiotics
   4162..4750    +  rep_origin     ori: high-copy-number ColE1/pMB1/pBR322/pUC origin of replication
   4933..5025    +  CDS            lacI (fragment): lac repressor; lacI; The lac repressor binds to the lac operator to inhibit transcription in E. coli. This inhibition can be relieved by adding lactose or isopropyl-β-D-thiogalactopyranoside (IPTG).
   5038..5059    +  protein_bind   CAP binding site: CAP binding activates transcription in the presence of cAMP. E. coli catabolite activator protein
   5074..5104    +  promoter       lac promoter: promoter for the E. coli lac operon
   5112..5128    +  protein_bind   lac operator: The lac repressor binds to the lac operator to inhibit transcription in E. coli. This inhibition can be relieved by adding lactose or isopropyl-β-D-thiogalactopyranoside (IPTG). lac repressor encoded by lacI
   5173..5191    +  promoter       T3 promoter: promoter for bacteriophage T3 RNA polymerase
   5487..5511    +  misc_feature   MCS (fragment): multiple cloning site
   5516..5535    -  CDS            lacZα (fragment): LacZα fragment of β-galactosidase; lacZ fragment
   5534..5774    +  promoter       U6 promoter: RNA polymerase III promoter for human U6 snRNA
   5803..5878    +  misc_RNA       gRNA scaffold: guide RNA scaffold for the Streptococcus pyogenes CRISPR/Cas9 system
   5910..5928    -  CDS            lacZα (fragment): LacZα fragment of β-galactosidase; lacZ fragment
   5927..6167    +  promoter       U6 promoter: RNA polymerase III promoter for human U6 snRNA
   6197..6272    +  misc_RNA       gRNA scaffold: guide RNA scaffold for the Streptococcus pyogenes CRISPR/Cas9 system
   6304..6322    -  CDS            lacZα (fragment): LacZα fragment of β-galactosidase; lacZ fragment
   6321..6561    +  promoter       U6 promoter: RNA polymerase III promoter for human U6 snRNA
   6591..6662    +  misc_RNA       gRNA scaffold (fragment): guide RNA scaffold for the Streptococcus pyogenes CRISPR/Cas9 system
   6697..6715    -  CDS            lacZα (fragment): LacZα fragment of β-galactosidase; lacZ fragment
   6714..6954    +  promoter       U6 promoter: RNA polymerase III promoter for human U6 snRNA
   6984..7059    +  misc_RNA       gRNA scaffold: guide RNA scaffold for the Streptococcus pyogenes CRISPR/Cas9 system
   7088..7109    -  CDS            lacZα (fragment): LacZα fragment of β-galactosidase; lacZ fragment
   7108..7348    +  promoter       U6 promoter: RNA polymerase III promoter for human U6 snRNA
   7378..7453    +  misc_RNA       gRNA scaffold: guide RNA scaffold for the Streptococcus pyogenes CRISPR/Cas9 system
