[The description below was written by a language model from this plasmid's Addgene catalogue record and pLannotate feature annotations shown in this document.]
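Description:
PB-GG-OCT4-1-5-PGK-Puro is a mammalian CRISPR guide-RNA delivery plasmid built on the PB-GG-PGK-puro piggyBac transposon backbone. It is maintained in E. coli as a high-copy plasmid through a ColE1/pUC-type origin and an ampicillin resistance gene (β-lactamase). It also carries an f1 phage origin and remnants of a cloning-vector backbone: lac promoter/operator pieces, lacZα fragments and T3 and T7 promoters.

The payload is an array of five tandem cassettes, each pairing a human U6 RNA polymerase III promoter with a short guide and the Streptococcus pyogenes Cas9 gRNA scaffold. All five guides are directed at OCT4 (POU5F1) for transcriptional activation. The plasmid encodes no Cas9 or activator protein, so a dCas9-based activator must come from a separate construct, as must the piggyBac transposase needed for genomic integration. Adjacent to the array, a mouse PGK promoter drives the puromycin N-acetyltransferase gene, terminated by a bGH polyadenylation signal, which allows selection of cells that have taken up the transposon. A single loxP site lies upstream of this cassette.

The automated annotation does not label the piggyBac terminal repeats. Its short "AAV2 ITR fragment", attR1 and SV40 promoter fragment calls may be partial matches rather than functional elements. Two sequence records exist, and they share the same architecture. The sequencing-derived one is about 190 nt longer than the depositor's, and the difference lies in the spacers between the U6 cassettes. The associated work used the plasmid in reprogramming human cells to pluripotency with CRISPR activators.
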