Addgene plasmid #102893: PB-GG-OCT4-1-5-PGK-Puro
Purpose: PiggyBac transposon system construct with 5 concatenated U6 promoter driven transcriptional cassettes for the activation of OCT4. Contains PGK-puro selection cassette.
Depositing lab: Timo Otonkoski. Depositing organization: University of Helsinki. Publication: Human pluripotent reprogramming with CRISPR activators. Weltner J, Balboa D, Katayama S, Bespalov M, Krjutskov K, Jouhilahti EM, Trokovic R, Kere J, Otonkoski T. Nat Commun. 2018 Jul 6;9(1):2643. doi: 10.1038/s41467-018-05067-x. PubMed 29980666.
Backbone
  Vector backbone: PB-GG-PGK-puro
  Vector type: Mammalian Expression, CRISPR
  Selectable markers: Puromycin
Growth in bacteria
  Bacterial resistance: Ampicillin, 100 μg/mL
  Growth temperature: 37°C
  Growth strain: DH5alpha
  Copy number: High Copy
Gene/Insert
  Gene/Insert name: OCT4-gRNAs-1-5-PGK-puro
  gRNA/shRNA sequence: 5 gRNAs, see full sequence
  Entrez Gene: POU5F1 (a.k.a. OCT3, OCT4, OCT4Borf1, OTF-3, OTF3, OTF4, Oct-3, Oct-4, Oct3/4)
  Promoter: U6
  Cloning method: Restriction Enzyme; 5′ cloning site unknown (unknown if destroyed); 3′ cloning site unknown (unknown if destroyed)
  Sequencing primers: 5′ unknown
Terms and licenses: Academic/Nonprofit Terms; Industry Terms: Not Available to Industry
How to cite: PB-GG-OCT4-1-5-PGK-Puro was a gift from Timo Otonkoski (Addgene plasmid # 102893 ; http://n2t.net/addgene:102893 ; RRID:Addgene_102893)
